>Addgene plasmid #128038 | pBabe puro IRES-mCherry | addgene full sequence | sequence record 254992 | Addgene NGS Result
CTGCAGCCTGAATATGGGCCAAACAGGATATCTGTGGTAAGCAGTTCCTGCCCCGGCTCAGGGCCAAGAA
CAGATGGAACAGCTGAATATGGGCCAAACAGGATATCTGTGGTAAGCAGTTCCTGCCCCGGCTCAGGGCC
AAGAACAGATGGTCCCCAGATGCGGTCCAGCCCTCAGCAGTTTCTAGAGAACCATCAGATGTTTCCAGGG
TGCCCCAAGGACCTGAAATGACCCTGTGCCTTATTTGAACTAACCAATCAGTTCGCTTCTCGCTTCTGTT
CGCGCGCTTCTGCTCCCCGAGCTCAATAAAAGAGCCCACAACCCCTCACTCGGGGCGCCAGTCCTCCGAT
TGACTGAGTCGCCCGGGTACCCGTGTATCCAATAAACCCTCTTGCAGTTGCATCCGACTTGTGGTCTCGC
TGTTCCTTGGGAGGGTCTCCTCTGAGTGATTGACTACCCGTCAGCGGGGGTCTTTCATTTGGGGGCTCGT
CCGGGATCGGGAGACCCCTGCCCAGGGACCACCGACCCACCACCGGGAGGCAAGCTGGCCAGCAACTTAT
CTGTGTCTGTCCGATTGTCTAGTGTCTATGACTGATTTTATGCGCCTGCGTCGGTACTAGTTAGCTAACT
AGCTCTGTATCTGGCGGACCCGTGGTGGAACTGACGAGTTCTGAACACCCGGCCGCAACCCTGGGAGACG
TCCCAGGGACTTTGGGGGCCGTTTTTGTGGCCCGACCTGAGGAAGGGAGTCGATGTGGAATCCGACCCCG
TCAGGATATGTGGTTCTGGTAGGAGACGAGAACCTAAAACAGTTCCCGCCTCCGTCTGAATTTTTGCTTT
CGGTTTGGAACCGAAGCCGCGCGTCTTGTCTGCTGCAGCGCTGCAGCATCGTTCTGTGTTGTCTCTGTCT
GACTGTGTTTCTGTATTTGTCTGAAAATTAGGGCCAGACTGTTACCACTCCCTTAAGTTTGACCTTAGGT
CACTGGAAAGATGTCGAGCGGATCGCTCACAACCAGTCGGTAGATGTCAAGAAGAGACGTTGGGTTACCT
TCTGCTCTGCAGAATGGCCAACCTTTAACGTCGGATGGCCGCGAGACGGCACCTTTAACCGAGACCTCAT
CACCCAGGTTAAGATCAAGGTCTTTTCACCTGGCCCGCATGGACACCCAGACCAGGTCCCCTACATCGTG
ACCTGGGAAGCCTTGGCTTTTGACCCCCCTCCCTGGGTCAAGCCCTTTGTACACCCTAAGCCTCCGCCTC
CTCTTCCTCCATCCGCCCCGTCTCTCCCCCTTGAACCTCCTCGTTCGACCCCGCCTCGATCCTCCCTTTA
TCCAGCCCTCACTCCTTCTCTAGGCGCCGGCCGGATCCACGCTGCGTCTGTTTAAACGCCACGAGCATGA
ATTCCCCCTCTCCCTCCCCCCCCCCTAACGTTACTGGCCGAAGCCGCTTGGAATAAGGCCGGTGTGCGTT
TGTCTATATGTTATTTTCCACCATATTGCCGTCTTTTGGCAATGTGAGGGCCCGGAAACCTGGCCCTGTC
TTCTTGACGAGCATTCCTAGGGGTCTTTCCCCTCTCGCCAAAGGAATGCAAGGTCTGTTGAATGTCGTGA
AGGAAGCAGTTCCTCTGGAAGCTTCTTGAAGACAAACAACGTCTGTAGCGACCCTTTGCAGGCAGCGGAA
CCCCCCACCTGGCGACAGGTGCCTCTGCGGCCAAAAGCCACGTGTATAAGATACACCTGCAAAGGCGGCA
CAACCCCAGTGCCACGTTGTGAGTTGGATAGTTGTGGAAAGAGTCAAATGGCTCTCCTCAAGCGTATTCA
ACAAGGGGCTGAAGGATGCCCAGAAGGTACCCCATTGTATGGGATCTGATCTGGGGCCTCGGTACACATG
CTTTACATGTGTTTAGTCGAGGTTAAAAAAACGTCTAGGCCCCCCGAACCACGGGGACGTGGTTTTCCTT
TGAAAAACACGATGATAATATGGCCACAACCATGGTGAGCAAGGGCGAGGAGGATAACATGGCCATCATC
AAGGAGTTCATGCGCTTCAAGGTGCACATGGAGGGCTCCGTGAACGGCCACGAGTTCGAGATCGAGGGCG
AGGGCGAGGGCCGCCCCTACGAGGGCACCCAGACCGCCAAGCTGAAGGTGACCAAGGGTGGCCCCCTGCC
CTTCGCCTGGGACATCCTGTCCCCTCAGTTCATGTACGGCTCCAAGGCCTACGTGAAGCACCCCGCCGAC
ATCCCCGACTACTTGAAGCTGTCCTTCCCCGAGGGCTTCAAGTGGGAGCGCGTGATGAACTTCGAGGACG
GCGGCGTGGTGACCGTGACCCAGGACTCCTCCCTGCAGGACGGCGAGTTCATCTACAAGGTGAAGCTGCG
CGGCACCAACTTCCCCTCCGACGGCCCCGTAATGCAGAAGAAGACCATGGGCTGGGAGGCCTCCTCCGAG
CGGATGTACCCCGAGGACGGCGCCCTGAAGGGCGAGATCAAGCAGAGGCTGAAGCTGAAGGACGGCGGCC
ACTACGACGCTGAGGTCAAGACCACCTACAAGGCCAAGAAGCCCGTGCAGCTGCCCGGCGCCTACAACGT
CAACATCAAGTTGGACATCACCTCCCACAACGAGGACTACACCATCGTGGAACAGTACGAACGCGCCGAG
GGCCGCCACTCCACCGGCGGCATGGACGAGCTGTACAAGTAGGTCGACCCTGTGGAATGTGTGTCAGTTA
GGGTGTGGAAAGTCCCCAGGCTCCCCAGCAGGCAGAAGTATGCAAAGCATGCATCTCAATTAGTCAGCAA
CCAGGTGTGGAAAGTCCCCAGGCTCCCCAGCAGGCAGAAGTATGCAAAGCATGCATCTCAATTAGTCAGC
AACCATAGTCCCGCCCCTAACTCCGCCCATCCCGCCCCTAACTCCGCCCAGTTCCGCCCATTCTCCGCCC
CATGGCTGACTAATTTTTTTTATTTATGCAGAGGCCGAGGCCGCCTCGGCCTCTGAGCTATTCCAGAAGT
AGTGAGGAGGCTTTTTTGGAGGCCTAGGCTTTTGCAAAAAGCTTACCATGACCGAGTACAAGCCCACGGT
GCGCCTCGCCACCCGCGACGACGTCCCCAGGGCCGTACGCACCCTCGCCGCCGCGTTCGCCGACTACCCC
GCCACGCGCCACACCGTCGATCCGGACCGCCACATCGAGCGGGTCACCGAGCTGCAAGAACTCTTCCTCA
CGCGCGTCGGGCTCGACATCGGCAAGGTGTGGGTCGCGGACGACGGCGCCGCGGTGGCGGTCTGGACCAC
GCCGGAGAGCGTCGAAGCGGGGGCGGTGTTCGCCGAGATCGGCCCGCGCATGGCCGAGTTGAGCGGTTCC
CGGCTGGCCGCGCAGCAACAGATGGAAGGCCTCCTGGCGCCGCACCGGCCCAAGGAGCCCGCGTGGTTCC
TGGCCACCGTCGGCGTCTCGCCCGACCACCAGGGCAAGGGTCTGGGCAGCGCCGTCGTGCTCCCCGGAGT
GGAGGCGGCCGAGCGCGCCGGGGTGCCCGCCTTCCTGGAGACCTCCGCGCCCCGCAACCTCCCCTTCTAC
GAGCGGCTCGGCTTCACCGTCACCGCCGACGTCGAGGTGCCCGAAGGACCGCGCACCTGGTGCATGACCC
GCAAGCCCGGTGCCTGACGCCCGCCCCACGACCCGCAGCGCCCGACCGAAAGGAGCGCACGACCCCATGC
ATCGATAAAATAAAAGATTTTATTTAGTCTCCAGAAAAAGGGGGGAATGAAAGACCCCACCTGTAGGTTT
GGCAAGCTAGCTTAAGTAACGCCATTTTGCAAGGCATGGAAAAATACATAACTGAGAATAGAGAAGTTCA
GATCAAGGTCAGGAACAGATGGAACAGCTGAATATGGGCCAAACAGGATATCTGTGGTAAGCAGTTCCTG
CCCCGGCTCAGGGCCAAGAACAGATGGAACAGCTGAATATGGGCCAAACAGGATATCTGTGGTAAGCAGT
TCCTGCCCCGGCTCAGGGCCAAGAACAGATGGTCCCCAGATGCGGTCCAGCCCTCAGCAGTTTCTAGAGA
ACCATCAGATGTTTCCAGGGTGCCCCAAGGACCTGAAATGACCCTGTGCCTTATTTGAACTAACCAATCA
GTTCGCTTCTCGCTTCTGTTCGCGCGCTTCTGCTCCCCGAGCTCAATAAAAGAGCCCACAACCCCTCACT
CGGGGCGCCAGTCCTCCGATTGACTGAGTCGCCCGGGTACCCGTGTATCCAATAAACCCTCTTGCAGTTG
CATCCGACTTGTGGTCTCGCTGTTCCTTGGGAGGGTCTCCTCTGAGTGATTGACTACCCGTCAGCGGGGG
TCTTTCACATGCAGCATGTATCAAAATTAATTTGGTTTTTTTTCTTAAGTATTTACATTAAATGGCCATA
GTTGCATTAATGAATCGGCCAACGCGCGGGGAGAGGCGGTTTGCGTATTGGGCGCTCTTCCGCTTCCTCG
CTCACTGACTCGCTGCGCTCGGTCGTTCGGCTGCGGCGAGCGGTATCAGCTCACTCAAAGGCGGTAATAC
GGTTATCCACAGAATCAGGGGATAACGCAGGAAAGAACATGTGAGCAAAAGGCCAGCAAAAGGCCAGGAA
CCGTAAAAAGGCCGCGTTGCTGGCGTTTTTCCATAGGCTCCGCCCCCCTGACGAGCATCACAAAAATCGA
CGCTCAAGTCAGAGGTGGCGAAACCCGACAGGACTATAAAGATACCAGGCGTTTCCCCCTGGAAGCTCCC
TCGTGCGCTCTCCTGTTCCGACCCTGCCGCTTACCGGATACCTGTCCGCCTTTCTCCCTTCGGGAAGCGT
GGCGCTTTCTCATAGCTCACGCTGTAGGTATCTCAGTTCGGTGTAGGTCGTTCGCTCCAAGCTGGGCTGT
GTGCACGAACCCCCCGTTCAGCCCGACCGCTGCGCCTTATCCGGTAACTATCGTCTTGAGTCCAACCCGG
TAAGACACGACTTATCGCCACTGGCAGCAGCCACTGGTAACAGGATTAGCAGAGCGAGGTATGTAGGCGG
TGCTACAGAGTTCTTGAAGTGGTGGCCTAACTACGGCTACACTAGAAGAACAGTATTTGGTATCTGCGCT
CTGCTGAAGCCAGTTACCTTCGGAAAAAGAGTTGGTAGCTCTTGATCCGGCAAACAAACCACCGCTGGTA
GCGGTGGTTTTTTTGTTTGCAAGCAGCAGATTACGCGCAGAAAAAAAGGATCTCAAGAAGATCCTTTGAT
CTTTTCTACGGGGTCTGACGCTCAGTGGAACGAAAACTCACGTTAAGGGATTTTGGTCATGAGATTATCA
AAAAGGATCTTCACCTAGATCCTTTTGCGGCCGCAAATCAATCTAAAGTATATATGAGTAAACTTGGTCT
GACAGTTACCAATGCTTAATCAGTGAGGCACCTATCTCAGCGATCTGTCTATTTCGTTCATCCATAGTTG
CCTGACTCCCCGTCGTGTAGATAACTACGATACGGGAGGGCTTACCATCTGGCCCCAGTGCTGCAATGAT
ACCGCGAGACCCACGCTCACCGGCTCCAGATTTATCAGCAATAAACCAGCCAGCCGGAAGGGCCGAGCGC
AGAAGTGGTCCTGCAACTTTATCCGCCTCCATCCAGTCTATTAATTGTTGCCGGGAAGCTAGAGTAAGTA
GTTCGCCAGTTAATAGTTTGCGCAACGTTGTTGCCATTGCTACAGGCATCGTGGTGTCACGCTCGTCGTT
TGGTATGGCTTCATTCAGCTCCGGTTCCCAACGATCAAGGCGAGTTACATGATCCCCCATGTTGTGCAAA
AAAGCGGTTAGCTCCTTCGGTCCTCCGATCGTTGTCAGAAGTAAGTTGGCCGCAGTGTTATCACTCATGG
TTATGGCAGCACTGCATAATTCTCTTACTGTCATGCCATCCGTAAGATGCTTTTCTGTGACTGGTGAGTA
CTCAACCAAGTCATTCTGAGAATAGTGTATGCGGCGACCGAGTTGCTCTTGCCCGGCGTCAATACGGGAT
AATACCGCGCCACATAGCAGAACTTTAAAAGTGCTCATCATTGGAAAACGTTCTTCGGGGCGAAAACTCT
CAAGGATCTTACCGCTGTTGAGATCCAGTTCGATGTAACCCACTCGTGCACCCAACTGATCTTCAGCATC
TTTTACTTTCACCAGCGTTTCTGGGTGAGCAAAAACAGGAAGGCAAAATGCCGCAAAAAAGGGAATAAGG
GCGACACGGAAATGTTGAATACTCATACTCTTCCTTTTTCAATATTATTGAAGCATTTATCAGGGTTATT
GTCTCATGAGCGGATACATATTTGAATGTATTTAGAAAAATAAACAAATAGGGGTTCCGCGCACATTTCC
CCGAAAAGTGCCAC
Features (pLannotate 1.2.2; 13 found; start..end, strand, type, name):
      8..477     +  LTR            LTR: long terminal repeat from Moloney murine leukemia virus
    601..875     +  misc_feature   MESV Ψ (fragment): packaging signal of murine embryonic stem cell virus
    942..1358    +  CDS            gag (truncated): truncated Moloney murine leukemia virus (MMLV) gag gene lacking the start codon
   1405..1991    +  misc_feature   IRES2: internal ribosome entry site (IRES) of the encephalomyocarditis virus (EMCV)
   1992..2702    +  CDS            mCherry: monomeric derivative of DsRed fluorescent protein (Shaner et al., 2004) mammalian codon-optimized
   2719..3048    +  promoter       SV40 promoter: SV40 enhancer and early promoter
   3058..3657    +  CDS            PuroR: puromycin N-acetyltransferase; pac from Streptomyces alboniger; confers resistance to puromycin
   3756..3877    +  LTR            3' LTR (ΔU3) (fragment): self-inactivating 3' long terminal repeat (LTR) from Moloney murine leukemia virus
   3878..4347    +  LTR            LTR: long terminal repeat from Moloney murine leukemia virus
   4413..4465    -  CDS            lacI (fragment): lac repressor; lacI; The lac repressor binds to the lac operator to inhibit transcription in E. coli. This inhibition can be relieved by adding lactose or isopropyl-β-D-thiogalactopyranoside (IPTG).
   4648..5236    -  rep_origin     ori: high-copy-number ColE1/pMB1/pBR322/pUC origin of replication
   5396..6256    -  CDS            AmpR: β-lactamase; bla; confers resistance to ampicillin, carbenicillin, and related antibiotics
   6257..6361    -  promoter       AmpR promoter: bla
