[The description below was written by a language model from this plasmid's Addgene catalogue record and pLannotate feature annotations shown in this document.]
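Description:
pBabe puro IRES-mCherry is an empty-backbone gammaretroviral expression vector built on pBABE puro, intended for stable gene delivery into mammalian cells. The 6.4 kb plasmid is propagated in E. coli through a high-copy ColE1/pUC-type origin and selected with ampicillin via the β-lactamase gene and its native promoter. A short lacI fragment near the origin appears to be a non-functional remnant of the backbone.

The proviral region is bounded by Moloney murine leukemia virus long terminal repeats. Downstream of the 5' LTR lie a packaging signal (annotated as an MESV Ψ fragment) and a truncated gag segment lacking its start codon, which together allow the genomic RNA to be encapsidated efficiently when the plasmid is introduced into a packaging cell line that supplies gag, pol and env in trans. No gene of interest is present. A coding sequence would be placed in the short gap between the gag fragment and the EMCV IRES, though the record does not list the cloning sites. The LTR-driven transcript would then be bicistronic, with the inserted gene translated cap-dependently and mammalian codon-optimized mCherry translated from the IRES, so red fluorescence reports expression of the upstream gene. An internal SV40 enhancer/early promoter drives puromycin N-acetyltransferase, allowing drug selection of transduced cells.

The annotation also flags a small ΔU3 LTR fragment immediately before the full-length 3' LTR. Because a full-length LTR annotation follows it, the vector does not appear to be self-inactivating. Typical uses are generating stable cell lines and tracking or sorting transduced cells by mCherry fluorescence, alone or combined with puromycin selection.
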