Addgene plasmid #128038: pBabe puro IRES-mCherry
Purpose: (Empty Backbone) Retroviral vector with IRES-mCherry
Depositing lab: Oskar Laur. Depositing organization: Emory University.
Backbone
  Vector backbone: pBABE puro
  Vector type: Mammalian Expression, Retroviral
Growth in bacteria
  Bacterial resistance: Ampicillin, 100 μg/mL
  Growth temperature: 37°C
  Growth strain: NEB Stable
  Copy number: High Copy
Gene/Insert
  Gene/Insert name: None
Terms and licenses: Academic/Nonprofit Terms; Industry Terms: Not Available to Industry
How to cite: pBabe puro IRES-mCherry was a gift from Oskar Laur (Addgene plasmid # 128038)
